>Addgene plasmid #155339 | BM00654 | addgene full sequence | sequence record 360426 | Addgene NGS Result
GGAGCTTCGAAGTTTAAACGATTGAATATAACCGACGTGACTGTTACATTTAGGGATTGAATATAACCGA
CGTGACTGTTACATTTAGGGATTGAATATAACCGACGTGACTGTTACATTTAGGGATTGAATATAACCGA
CGTGACTGTTACATTTAGGGATAAACGATTGAATATAACCGACGTGACTGTTACATTTAGGGATTGAATA
TAACCGACGTGACTGTTACATTTAGGGATTGAATATAACCGACGTGACTGTTACATTTAGGGATTGAATA
TAACCGACGTGACTGTTACATTTAGGGATGCTAGCCTCGAGTAGGTAGCCTTTAGTCCATGCGTTATAGG
TAGCCTTTAGTCCATGCGTTATAGGTAGCCTTTAGTCCATGCGTTATAGGTAGCCTTTAGTCCATGCGTT
ATAGGTAGCCTTTAGTCCATGAAGCTTAGACACTAGAGCTAGCCCTATATAAGCAGAGCTCGTTTAGTGA
ACCGTCAGATCGCCTGGAGACGCCATCCACGCTGTTTTGACCTCCATAGAAGACACCGGGACCGATCCAG
CCTAATGACTAGTATGGAAGATGCCAAAAACATAAAGAAAGGCCCGGCGCCATTCTATCCGCTGGAAGAT
GGAACCGCTGGAGAGCAACTGCATAAGGCTATGAAGAGATACGCCCTGGTTCCTGGAACAATTGCTTTTA
CAGATGCACATATCGAGGTGGACATCACTTACGCTGAGGTAAGTTTCTGTGTTCCTTATTCTCTCAAAAT
CTTCGATTTTGTTTTCGTTCGATCCCAATTTCGTATATGTTCTTTGGTTTAGATTCTGTTAATCTTAGAT
CGAAGAGGATTTTCTGGGTTTGATCGTTAGATATCATCTTAATTCTCGATTAGGGTTTCATAGATATCAT
CCGATTTGTTCAAATAATTTGAGTTTTGTCGAATAATTACTCTTCGACTTGTGATTTCTATCTAGATCTG
GTGTTAGTTTCTAGTTTGTGCGATCGAATTTGTCGATTAATCCGAGTTTTTCTGATTAACAGTACTTCGA
AATGTCCGTTCGGTTGGCAGAAGCTATGAAACGATATGGGCTGAATACAAATCACAGAATCGTCGTATGC
AGTGAAAACTCTCTTCAATTCTTTATGCCGGTGTTGGGCGCGTTATTTATCGGAGTTGCAGTTGCGCCCG
CGAACGACATTTATAATGAACGTGAATTGCTCAACAGTATGGGCATTTCGCAGCCTACCGTGGTGTTCGT
TTCCAAAAAGGGGTTGCAAAAAATTTTGAACGTGCAAAAAAAGCTCCCAATCATCCAAAAAATTATTATC
ATGGATTCTAAAACGGATTACCAGGGATTTCAGTCGATGTACACGTTCGTCACATCTCATCTACCTCCCG
GTTTTAATGAATACGATTTTGTGCCAGAGTCCTTCGATAGGGACAAGACAATTGCACTGATCATGAACTC
CTCTGGATCTACTGGTCTGCCTAAAGGTGTCGCTCTGCCTCATAGAACTGCCTGCGTGAGATTCTCGCAT
GCCAGAGATCCTATTTTTGGCAATCAAATCATTCCGGATACTGCGATTTTAAGTGTTGTTCCATTCCATC
ACGGTTTTGGAATGTTTACTACACTCGGATATTTGATATGTGGATTTCGAGTCGTCTTAATGTATAGATT
TGAAGAAGAGCTGTTTCTGAGGAGCCTTCAGGATTACAAGATTCAAAGTGCGCTGCTGGTGCCAACCCTA
TTCTCCTTCTTCGCCAAAAGCACTCTGATTGACAAATACGATTTATCTAATTTACACGAAATTGCTTCTG
GTGGCGCTCCCCTCTCTAAGGAAGTCGGGGAAGCGGTTGCCAAGAGGTTCCATCTGCCAGGTATCAGGCA
AGGATATGGGCTCACTGAGACTACATCAGCTATTCTGATTACACCCGAGGGGGATGATAAACCGGGCGCG
GTCGGTAAAGTTGTTCCATTTTTTGAAGCGAAGGTTGTGGATCTGGATACCGGGAAAACGCTGGGCGTTA
ATCAAAGAGGCGAACTGTGTGTGAGAGGTCCTATGATTATGTCCGGTTATGTAAACAATCCGGAAGCGAC
CAACGCCTTGATTGACAAGGATGGATGGCTACATTCTGGAGACATAGCTTACTGGGACGAGGACGAACAC
TTCTTCATCGTTGACCGCCTGAAGTCTCTGATTAAGTACAAAGGCTATCAGGTGGCTCCCGCTGAATTGG
AATCCATCTTGCTCCAACACCCCAACATCTTCGACGCAGGTGTCGCAGGTCTACCCGACGATGACGCCGG
TGAACTTCCCGCCGCCGTTGTTGTTTTGGAGCACGGAAAGACGATGACGGAAAAAGAGATCGTGGATTAC
GTCGCCAGTCAAGTAACAACCGCGAAAAAGTTGCGCGGAGGAGTTGTGTTTGTGGACGAAGTACCGAAAG
GTCTTACCGGAAAACTCGACGCAAGAAAAATCAGAGAGATCCTCATAAAGGCCAAGAAGGGCGGAAAGAT
CGCCGTGTAACCTGCAGGGCTTCTCTAGCTAGAGTCGATCGACAAGCTCGAGTTTCTCCATAATAATGTG
TGAGTAGTTCCCAGATAAGGGAATTAGGGTTCCTATAGGGTTTCGCTCATGTGTTGAGCATATAAGAAAC
CCTTAGTATGTATTTGTATTTGTAAAATACTTCTATCAATAAAATTTCTAATTCCTAAAACCAAAATCCA
GTACTAAAATCCAGATCGCTCTCGAGGAATTCCACAGGAGGTCAACATGGTGGAGCACGACACTCTGGTC
TACTCCAAAAATGTCAAAGATACAGTCTCAGAAGATCAAAGGGCTATTGAGACTTTTCAACAAAGGATAA
TTTCGGGAAACCTCCTCGGATTCCATTGCCCAGCTATCTGTCACTTCATCGAAAGGACAGTAGAAAAGGA
AGGTGGCTCCTACAAATGCCATCATTGCGATAAAGGAAAGGCTATCATTCAAGATCTCTCTGCCGACAGT
GGTCCCAAAGATGGACCCCCACCCACGAGGAGCATCGTGGAAAAAGAAGAGGTTCCAACCACGTCTACAA
AGCAAGTGGATTGATGTGACATCTCCACTGACGTAAGGGATGACGCACAATCCCACTATCCTTCGCAAGA
CCCTTCCTCTATATAAGGAAGTTCATTTCATTTGGAGAGGACACGCAATGATGCTTGATCTTGAACTTAG
ACTTGGTTTTGCTCCAAAGAAGAAGAGGAAGGTGGGAGCTGGAGCTGGGGCAGACGACACACGCGTTGAG
GTGCAACCGCCGGCGCAGTGGGTCCTCGACCTGATCGAGGCCAGCCCGATCGCATCGGTCGTGTCCGATC
CGCGTCTCGCCGACAATCCGCTGATCGCCATCAACCAGGCCTTCACCGACCTGACCGGCTATTCCGAAGA
AGAATGCGTCGGCCGCAATTGCCGATTCCTGGCAGGTTCCGGCACCGAGCCGTGGCTGACCGACAAGATC
CGCCAAGGCGTGCGCGAGCACAAGCCGGTGCTGGTCGAGATCCTGAACTACAAGAAGGACGGCACGCCGT
TCCGCAATGCCGTGCTCGTTGCACCGATCTACGATGACGACGACGAGCTTCTCTATTTCCTCGGCAGCCA
GGTCGAAGTCGACGACGACCAGCCCAACATGGGCATGGCGCGCCGCGAACGCGCCGCGGAAATGCTCAAG
ACGCTGTCGCCGCGCCAGCTCGAGGTTACGACGCTGGTGGCATCGGGCTTGCGCAACAAGGAAGTGGCGG
CCCGGCTCGGCCTGTCGGAGAAAACCGTCAAGATGCACCGCGGGCTGGTGATGGAAAAGCTCAACCTGAA
GACCAGTGCCGATCTGGTGCGCATTGCCGTCGAAGCCGGAATCTAAGCTTGTCAAGCAGATCGTTCAAAC
ATTTGGCAATAAAGTTTCTTAAGATTGAATCCTGTTGCCGGTCTTGCGATGATTATCATATAATTTCTGT
TGAATTACGTTAAGCATGTAATAATTAACATGTAATGCATGACGTTATTTATGAGATGGGTTTTTATGAT
TAGAGTCCCGCAATTATACATTTAATACGCGATAGAAAACAAAATATAGCGCGCAAACTAGGATAAATTA
TCGCGCGCGGTGTCATCTATGTTACTAGATCGACGCTGCATGCGAATTCTCTGGGAGGTCAACATGGTGG
AGCACGACACTCTGGTCTACTCCAAAAATGTCAAAGATACAGTCTCAGAAGATCAAAGGGCTATTGAGAC
TTTTCAACAAAGGATAATTTCGGGAAACCTCCTCGGATTCCATTGCCCAGCTATCTGTCACTTCATCGAA
AGGACAGTAGAAAAGGAAGGTGGCTCCTACAAATGCCATCATTGCGATAAAGGAAAGGCTATCATTCAAG
ATCTCTCTGCCGACAGTGGTCCCAAAGATGGACCCCCACCCACGAGGAGCATCGTGGAAAAAGAAGAGGT
TCCAACCACGTCTACAAAGCAAGTGGATTGATGTGACATCTCCACTGACGTAAGGGATGACGCACAATCC
CACTATCCTTCGCAAGACCCTTCCTCTATATAAGGAAGTTCATTTCATTTGGAGAGGACACGCAATGACA
ACAATGGTTTCCGGAGTCGGGGGTAGTGGCGGTGGCCGTGGCGGTGGCCGTGGCGGAGAAGAAGAACCGT
CGTCAAGTCACACTCCTAATAACCGAAGAGGAGGAGAACAAGCTCAATCGTCGGGAACGAAATCTCTCAG
ACCAAGAAGCAACACTGAATCAATGAGCAAAGCAATTCAACAGTACACCGTCGACGCAAGACTCCACGCC
GTTTTCGAACAATCCGGCGAATCAGGGAAATCATTCGACTACTCACAATCACTCAAAACGACGACGTACG
GTTCCTCTGTACCTGAGCAACAGATCACAGCTTATCTCTCTCGAATCCAGCGAGGTGGTTACATTCAGCC
TTTCGGATGTATGATCGCCGTCGATGAATCCAGTTTCCGGATCATCGGTTACAGTGAAAACGCCAGAGAA
ATGTTAGGGATTATGCCTCAATCTGTTCCTACTCTTGAGAAACCTGAGATTCTAGCTATGGGAACTGATG
TGAGATCTTTGTTCACTTCTTCGAGCTCGATTCTACTCGAGCGTGCTTTCGTTGCTCGAGAGATTACCTT
GTTAAATCCGGTTTGGATCCATTCCAAGAATACTGGTAAACCGTTTTACGCCATTCTTCATAGGATTGAT
GTTGGTGTTGTTATTGATTTAGAGCCAGCTAGAACTGAAGATCCTGCGCTTTCTATTGCTGGTGCTGTTC
AATCGCAGAAACTCGCGGTTCGTGCGATTTCTCAGTTACAGGCTCTTCCTGGTGGAGATATTAAGCTTTT
GTGTGACACTGTCGTGGAAAGTGTGAGGGACTTGACTGGTTATGATCGTGTTATGGTTTATAAGTTTCAT
GAAGATGAGCATGGAGAAGTTGTAGCTGAGAGTAAACGAGATGATTTAGAGCCTTATATTGGACTGCATT
ATCCTGCTACTGATATTCCTCAAGCGTCAAGGTTCTTGTTTAAGCAGAACCGTGTCCGAATGATAGTAGA
TTGCAATGCCACACCTGTTCTTGTGGTCCAGGACGATAGGCTAACTCAGTCTATGTGCTTGGTTGGTTCT
ACTCTTAGGGCTCCTCATGGTTGTCACTCTCAGTATATGGCTAACATGGGATCTATTGCGTCTTTAGCAA
TGGCGGTTATAATCAATGGAAATGAAGATGATGGGAGCAATGTAGCTAGTGGAAGAAGCTCGATGAGGCT
TTGGGGTTTGGTTGTTTGCCATCACACTTCTTCTCGCTGCATACCGTTTCCGCTAAGGTATGCTTGTGAG
TTTTTGATGCAGGCTTTCGGTTTACAGTTAAACATGGAATTGCAGTTAGCTTTGCAAATGTCAGAGAAAC
GCGTTTTGAGAACGCAGACACTGTTATGTGATATGCTTCTGCGTGACTCGCCTGCTGGAATTGTTACACA
GAGTCCCAGTATCATGGACTTAGTGAAATGTGACGGTGCAGCATTTCTTTACCACGGGAAGTATTACCCG
TTGGGTGTTGCTCCTAGTGAAGTTCAGATAAAAGATGTTGTGGAGTGGTTGCTTGCGAATCATGCGGATT
CAACCGGATTAAGCACTGATAGTTTAGGCGATGCGGGGTATCCCGGTGCAGCTGCGTTAGGGGATGCTGT
GTGCGGTATGGCAGTTGCATATATCACAAAAAGAGACTTTCTTTTTTGGTTTCGATCTCACACTGCGAAA
GAAATCAAATGGGGAGGCGCTAAGCATCATCCGGAGGATAAAGATGATGGGCAACGAATGCATCCTCGTT
CGTCCTTTCAGGCTTTTCTTGAAGTTGTTAAGAGCCGGAGTCAGCCATGGGAAACTGCGGAAATGGATGC
GATTCACTCGCTCCAGCTTATTCTGAGAGACTCTTTTAAAGAATCTGAGGCGGCTATGAACTCTAAAGTT
GTGGATGGTGTGGTTCAGCCATGTAGGGATATGGCGGGGGAACAGGGGATTGATGAGTTAGGTGAATTCG
ATAGTGCTGGTAGTGCTGGTAGTGCTGGTTCCGCGTACAGCCGCGCGCGTACGAAAAACAATTACGGGTC
TACCATCGAGGGCCTGCTCGATCTCCCGGACGACGACGCCCCCGAAGAGGCGGGGCTGGCGGCTCCGCGC
CTGTCCTTTCTCCCCGCGGGACACACGCGCAGACTGTCGACGGCCCCCCCGACCGATGTCAGCCTGGGGG
ACGAGCTCCACTTAGACGGCGAGGACGTGGCGATGGCGCATGCCGACGCGCTAGACGATTTCGATCTGGA
CATGTTGGGGGACGGGGATTCCCCGGGTCCGGGATTTACCCCCCACGACTCCGCCCCCTACGGCGCTCTG
GATATGGCCGACTTCGAGTTTGAGCAGATGTTTACCGATGCCCTTGGAATTGACGAGTACGGTGGGCCAA
AGAAGAAGAGGAAGGTGTAGGCTTGTCAAGCAGATCGTTCAAACATTTGGCAATAAAGTTTCTTAAGATT
GAATCCTGTTGCCGGTCTTGCGATGATTATCATATAATTTCTGTTGAATTACGTTAAGCATGTAATAATT
AACATGTAATGCATGACGTTATTTATGAGATGGGTTTTTATGATTAGAGTCCCGCAATTATACATTTAAT
ACGCGATAGAAAACAAAATATAGCGCGCAAACTAGGATAAATTATCGCGCGCGGTGTCATCTATGTTACT
AGATCGACGCTCCATGGGAATTCGTAAGGAGGACGTCGTTGTGGTTGGTGCTTTCCTTACATTCTGAGCC
TCTTTCCTTCTAATCCACTCATCTGCATCTTCTTGTGTCCTTACTAATACCTCATTGGTTCCAAATTCCC
TCCCTTTAAGCACCAGCTCGTTTCTGTTCTTCCACAGCCTCCCAAGTATCCAAGGGACTAAAGCCTCCAC
ATTCTTCAGATCAGGATATTCTTGTTTAAGATGTTGAACTCTATGGAGGTTTGTATGAACTGATGATCTA
GGACCGGATAAGTTCCCTTCTTCATAGCGAACTTATTCAAAGAATGTTTTGTGTATCATTCTTGTTACAT
TGTTATTAATGAAAAAATATTATTGGTCATTGGACTGAACACGAGTGTTAAATATGGACCAGGCCCCAAA
TAAGATCCATTGATATATGAATTAAATAACAAGAATAAATCGAGTCACCAAACCACTTGCCTTTTTTAAC
GAGACTTGTTCACCAACTTGATACAAAAGTCATTATCCTATGCAAATCAATAATCATACAAAAATATCCA
ATAACACTAAAAAAATTAAAAGAAATGGATAATTTCACAATATGTTATACGATAAAGAAGTTACTTTTCC
AAGAAATTCACTGATTTTATAAGCCCACTTGCATTAGATAAATGGCAAAAAAAAACAAAAAGGAAAAGAA
ATAAAGCACGAAGAATTCTAGAAAATACGAAATACGCTTCAATGCAGTGGGACCCACGGTTCAATTATTG
CCAATTTTCAGCTCCACCGTATATTTAAAAAATAAAACGATAATGCTAAAAAAATATAAATCGTAACGAT
CGTTAAATCTCAACGGCTGGATCTTATGACGACCGTTAAGGAAATTGTGGTTGTCGGACGAAGTCCAGTA
ATAAACGGCGTCAAAGTGGTTGCAGCCGGCACACACGAGTCGTGTTTATCAACTCAAAGCACAAATACTT
TTCCTCAACCTAAAAATAAGGCAATTAGCCAAAAACAACTTTGCGTGTAAACAACGCTCAATACACGTGT
CATTTTATTATTAGCTATTGCTTCACCGCCTTAGCTTTCTCGTGACCTAGTCGTCCTCGTCTTTTCTTCT
TCTTCTTCTATAAAACAATACCCAAAGAGCTCTTCTTCTTCACAATTCAGATTTCAATTTCTCAAAATCT
TAAAAACTTTCTCTCAATTCTCTCTACCGTGATCAAGGTAAATTTCTGTGTTCCTTATTCTCTCAAAATC
TTCGATTTTGTTTTCGTTCGATCCCAATTTCGTATATGTTCTTTGGTTTAGATTCTGTTAATCTTAGATC
GTAGACGATTTTCTGGGTTTGATCGTTAGATATCATCTTAATTCTCGATTAGGGTTTCATAGATATCATC
CGATTTGTTCAAATAATTTGAGTTTTGTCGAATAATTACTCTTCGATTTGTGATTTCTATCTAGATCTGG
TGTTAGTTTCTAGTTTGTGCGATCGAATTTGTCGATTAATCTGAGTTTTTCTGATTAACAGATGCAGATC
TTAATGTCGCGAATGGCTTCGAAAGTTTATGATCCAGAACAAAGGAAACGGATGATAACTGGTCCGCAGT
GGTGGGCCAGATGTAAACAAATGAATGTTCTTGATTCATTTATTAATTATTATGATTCAGAAAAACATGC
AGAAAATGCTGTTATTTTTTTACATGGTAACGCGGCCTCTTCTTATTTATGGCGACATGTTGTGCCACAT
ATTGAGCCAGTAGCGCGGTGTATTATACCAGACCTTATTGGTATGGGCAAATCAGGCAAATCTGGTAATG
GTTCTTATAGGTTACTTGATCATTACAAATATCTTACTGCATGGTTTGAACTTCTTAATTTACCAAAGAA
GATCATTTTTGTCGGCCATGATTGGGGTGCTTGTTTGGCATTTCATTATAGCTATGAGCATCAAGATAAG
ATCAAAGCAATAGTTCACGCTGAAAGTGTAGTAGATGTGATTGAATCATGGGATGAATGGCCTGATATTG
AAGAAGATATTGCGTTGATCAAATCTGAAGAAGGAGAAAAAATGGTTTTGGAGAATAACTTCTTCGTGGA
AACCATGTTGCCATCAAAAATCATGAGAAAGTTAGAACCAGAAGAATTTGCAGCATATCTTGAACCATTC
AAAGAGAAAGGTGAAGTTCGTCGTCCAACATTATCATGGCCTCGTGAAATCCCGTTAGTAAAAGGTGGTA
AACCTGACGTTGTACAAATTGTTAGGAATTATAATGCTTATCTACGTGCAAGTGATGATTTACCAAAAAT
GTTTATTGAATCGGACCCAGGATTCTTTTCCAATGCTATTGTTGAAGGTGCCAAGAAGTTTCCTAATACT
GAATTTGTCAAAGTAAAAGGACTTCATTTTTCGCAAGAAGATGCACCTGATGAAATGGGAAAATATATCA
AATCGTTCGTTGAGCGAGTTCTCAAAAATGAACAATAGGCGATCGCGCTTGTCAAGCAGATCGTTCAAAC
ATTTGGCAATAAAGTTTCTTAAGATTGAATCCTGTTGCCGGTCTTGCGATGATTATCATATAATTTCTGT
TGAATTACGTTAAGCATGTAATAATTAACATGTAATGCATGACGTTATTTATGAGATGGGTTTTTATGAT
TAGAGTCCCGCAATTATACATTTAATACGCGATAGAAAACAAAATATAGCGCGCAAACTAGGATAAATTA
TCGCGCGCGGTGTCATCTATGTTACTAGATCGACGCTGAGCTCGAATTCTAGTGGAGGTCAACATGGTGG
AGCACGACACTCTGGTCTACTCCAAAAATGTCAAAGATACAGTCTCAGAAGATCAAAGGGCTATTGAGAC
TTTTCAACAAAGGATAATTTCGGGAAACCTCCTCGGATTCCATTGCCCAGCTATCTGTCACTTCATCGAA
AGGACAGTAGAAAAGGAAGGTGGCTCCTACAAATGCCATCATTGCGATAAAGGAAAGGCTATCATTCAAG
ATCTCTCTGCCGACAGTGGTCCCAAAGATGGACCCCCACCCACGAGGAGCATCGTGGAAAAAGAAGAGGT
TCCAACCACGTCTACAAAGCAAGTGGATTGATGTGACATCTCCACTGACGTAAGGGATGACGCACAATCC
CACTATCCTTCGCAAGACCCTTCCTCTATATAAGGAAGTTCATTTCATTTGGAGAGGACACGCAATGACA
ACAATGCCCCGCCCCAAGCTCAAGTCCGATGACGAGGTACTCGAGGCCGCCACCGTAGTGCTGAAGCGTT
GCGGTCCCATAGAGTTCACGCTCAGCGGAGTAGCAAAGGAGGTGGGGCTCTCCCGCGCAGCGTTAATCCA
GCGCTTCACCAACCGCGATACGCTGCTGGTGAGGATGATGGAGCGCGGCGTCGAGCAGGTGCGGCATTAC
CTGAATGCGATACCGATAGGCGCAGGGCCGCAAGGGCTCTGGGAATTTTTGCAGGTGCTCGTTCGGAGCA
TGAACACTCGCAACGACTTCTCGGTGAACTATCTCATCTCCTGGTACGAGCTCCAGGTGCCGGAGCTACG
CACGCTTGCGATCCAGCGGAACCGCGCGGTGGTGGAGGGGATCCGCAAGCGACTGCCCCCAGGTGCTCCT
GCGGCAGCTGAGTTGCTCCTGCACTCGGTCATCGCTGGCGCGACGATGCAGTGGGCCGTCGATCCGGATG
GTGAGCTAGCTGATCATGTGCTGGCTCAGATCGCTGCCATCCTGTGTTTAATGTTTCCCGAACACGACGA
TTTCCAACTCCTCCAGGCACATGCGTCCGCGTACAGCTTAATTAACAGTGCTGGTAGTGCTGGTAGTGCT
GGTATGATGTTCTTACCAACCGATTATTGTTGCAGGTTAAGCGATCAAGAGTATATGGAGCTTGTGTTTG
AGAATGGCCAGATTCTTGCAAAGGGCCAAAGATCCAACGTTTCTCTGCATAATCAACGTACCAAATCGAT
CATGGATTTGTATGAGGCAGAGTATAACGAGGATTTCATGAAGAGTATCATCCATGGTGGTGGTGGTGCC
ATCACAAATCTCGGGGACACGCAGGTTGTTCCACAAAGTCATGTTGCTGCTGCCCATGAAACAAACATGT
TGGAAAGCAATAAACATGTTGACCCAAAGAAGAAGAGGAAGGTGTAGGCTTGTCAAGCAGATCGTTCAAA
CATTTGGCAATAAAGTTTCTTAAGATTGAATCCTGTTGCCGGTCTTGCGATGATTATCATATAATTTCTG
TTGAATTACGTTAAGCATGTAATAATTAACATGTAATGCATGACGTTATTTATGAGATGGGTTTTTATGA
TTAGAGTCCCGCAATTATACATTTAATACGCGATAGAAAACAAAATATAGCGCGCAAACTAGGATAAATT
ATCGCGCGCGGTGTCATCTATGTTACTAGATCGACGCTAAGCTTGAATTCTTGCGGAGAGCGGAGAATTA
AGGGAGTCACGTTATGACCCCCGCCGATGACGCGGGACAAGCCGTTTTACGTTTGGAACTGACAGAACCG
CAACGTTGAAGGAGCCACTCAGCCGCGGGTTTCTGGAGTTTAATGAGCTAAGCACATACGTCAGAAACCA
TTATTGCGCGTTCAAAAGTCGCCTAAGGTCACTATCAGCTAGCAAATATTTCTTGTCAAAAATGCTCCAC
TGACGTTCCATAAATTCCCCTCGGTATCCAATTAGAGTCTCATATTCACTCTCAAATGATTGAACAAGAT
GGATTGCACGCAGGTTCTCCGGCCGCTTGGGTGGAGAGGCTATTCGGCTATGACTGGGCACAACAGACAA
TCGGCTGCTCTGATGCCGCCGTGTTCCGGCTGTCAGCGCAGGGGCGCCCGGTTCTTTTTGTCAAGACCGA
CCTGTCCGGTGCCCTGAATGAACTCCAAGACGAGGCAGCGCGGCTATCGTGGCTGGCCACGACGGGCGTT
CCTTGCGCAGCTGTGCTCGACGTTGTCACTGAAGCGGGAAGGGACTGGCTGCTATTGGGCGAAGTGCCGG
GGCAGGATCTCCTGTCATCTCACCTTGCTCCTGCCGAGAAAGTATCCATCATGGCTGATGCAATGCGGCG
GCTGCATACGCTTGATCCGGCTACCTGCCCATTCGACCACCAAGCGAAACATCGCATCGAGCGAGGACGT
ACTCGGATGGAAGCCGGTCTTGTCGATCAGGATGATCTGGACGAAGAGCATCAGGGGCTCGCGCCAGCCG
AACTGTTCGCCAGGCTCAAGGCGCGGATGCCCGACGGCGAGGATCTCGTCGTGACCCAGGGCGATGCCTG
CTTGCCGAATATCATGGTGGAAAATGGCCGCTTTTCTGGATTCATCGACTGTGGCCGGCTGGGTGTGGCG
GACCGCTATCAGGACATAGCGTTGGCTACCCGTGATATTGCTGAAGAGCTTGGCGGCGAATGGGCTGACC
GCTTCCTCGTGCTTTACGGTATCGCCGCTCCCGATTCGCAGCGCATCGCCTTCTATCGCCTTCTTGACGA
GTTCTTCTGAGCTTGTCAAGCAGATCGTTCAAACATTTGGCAATAAAGTTTCTTAAGATTGAATCCTGTT
GCCGGTCTTGCGATGATTATCATATAATTTCTGTTGAATTACGTTAAGCATGTAATAATTAACATGTAAT
GCATGACGTTATTTATGAGATGGGTTTTTATGATTAGAGTCCCGCAATTATACATTTAATACGCGATAGA
AAACAAAATATAGCGCGCAAACTAGGATAAATTATCGCGCGCGGTGTCATCTATGTTACTAGATCGACGC
TGGATCCGAATTCGGCAGGGCCCACTGCATCCACCCCAGTACATTAAAAACGTCCGCAATGTGTTATTAA
GTTGTCTAAGCGTCAATTTGTTTACACCACAATATATCCTGCCACCAGCCAGCCAACAGCTCCCCGACCG
GCAGCTCGGCACAAAATCACCACTCGATACAGGCAGCCCATCAGCCGTGCGGCTGCATGAAATCCTGGCC
GGTTTGTCTGATGCCAAGCTGGCGGCCTGGCCGGCCAGCTTGGCCGCTGAAGAAACCGAGCGCCGCCGTC
TAAAAAGGTGATGTGTATTTGAGTAAAACAGCTTGCGTCATGCGGTCGCTGCGTATATGATGCGATGAGT
AAATAAACAAATACGCAAGGGGAACGCATGAAGGTTATCGCTGTACTTAACCAGAAAGGCGGGTCAGGCA
AGACGACCATCGCAACCCATCTAGCCCGCGCCCTGCAACTCGCCGGGGCCGATGTTCTGTTAGTCGATTC
CGATCCCCAGGGCAGTGCCCGCGATTGGGCGGCCGTGCGGGAAGATCAACCGCTAACCGTTGTCGGCATC
GACCGCCCGACGATTGACCGCGACGTGAAGGCCATCGGCCGGCGCGACTTCGTAGTGATCGACGGAGCGC
CCCAGGCGGCGGACTTGGCTGTGTCCGCGATCAAGGCAGCCGACTTCGTGCTGATTCCGGTGCAGCCAAG
CCCTTACGACATATGGGCCACCGCCGACCTGGTGGAGCTGGTTAAGCAGCGCATTGAGGTCACGGATGGA
AGGCTACAAGCGGCCTTTGTCGTGTCGCGGGCGATCAAAGGCACGCGCATCGGCGGTGAGGTTGCCGAGG
CGCTGGCCGGGTACGAGCTGCCCATTCTTGAGTCCCGTATCACGCAGCGCGTGAGCTACCCAGGCACTGC
CGCCGCCGGCACAACCGTTCTTGAATCAGAACCCGAGGGCGACGCTGCCCGCGAGGTCCAGGCGCTGGCC
GCTGAAATTAAATCAAAACTCATTTGAGTTAATGAGGTAAAGAGAAAATGAGCAAAAGCACAAACACGCT
AAGTGCCGGCCGTCCGAGCGCACGCAGCAGCAAGGCTGCAACGTTGGCCAGCCTGGCAGACACGCCAGCC
ATGAAGCGGGTCAACTTTCAGTTGCCGGCGGAGGATCACACCAAGCTGAAGATGTACGCGGTACGCCAAG
GCAAGACCATTACCGAGCTGCTATCTGAATACATCGCGCAGCTACCAGAGTAAATGAGCAAATGAATAAA
TGAGTAGATGAATTTTAGCGGCTAAAGGAGGCGGCATGGAAAATCAAGAACAACCAGGCACCGACGCCGT
GGAATGCCCCATGTGTGGAGGAACGGGCGGTTGGCCAGGCGTAAGCGGCTGGGTTGTCTGCCGGCCCTGC
AATGGCACTGGAACCCCCAAGCCCGAGGAATCGGCGTGAGCGGTCGCAAACCATCCGGCCCGGTACAAAT
CGGCGCGGCGCTGGGTGATGACCTGGTGGAGAAGTTGAAGGCCGCGCAGGCCGCCCAGCGGCAACGCATC
GAGGCAGAAGCACGCCCCGGTGAATCGTGGCAAGCGGCCGCTGATCGAATCCGCAAAGAATCCCGGCAAC
CGCCGGCAGCCGGTGCGTCGTCGATTAGGAAGCCGCCCAAGGGCGACGAGCAACCAGATTTTTTCGTTCC
GATGCTCTATGACGTGGGCACCCGCGATAGTCGCAGCATCATGGACGTGGCCGTTTTCCGTCTGTCGAAG
CGTGACCGACGAGCTGGCGAGGTGATCCGCTACGAGCTTCCAGACGGGCACGTAGAGGTTTCCGCAGGGC
CGGCCGGCATGGCCAGTGTGTGGGATTACGACCTGGTACTGATGGCGGTTTCCCATCTAACCGAATCCAT
GAACCGATACCGGGAAGGGAAGGGAGACAAGCCCGGCCGCGTGTTCCGTCCACACGTTGCGGACGTACTC
AAGTTCTGCCGGCGAGCCGATGGCGGAAAGCAGAAAGACGACCTGGTAGAAACCTGCATTCGGTTAAACA
CCACGCACGTTGCCATGCAGCGTACGAAGAAGGCCAAGAACGGCCGCCTGGTGACGGTATCCGAGGGTGA
AGCCTTGATTAGCCGCTACAAGATCGTAAAGAGCGAAACCGGGCGGCCGGAGTACATCGAGATCGAGCTA
GCTGATTGGATGTACCGCGAGATCACAGAAGGCAAGAACCCGGACGTGCTGACGGTTCACCCCGATTACT
TTTTGATCGATCCCGGCATCGGCCGTTTTCTCTACCGCCTGGCACGCCGCGCCGCAGGCAAGGCAGAAGC
CAGATGGTTGTTCAAGACGATCTACGAACGCAGTGGCAGCGCCGGAGAGTTCAAGAAGTTCTGTTTCACC
GTGCGCAAGCTGATCGGGTCAAATGACCTGCCGGAGTACGATTTGAAGGAGGAGGCGGGGCAGGCTGGCC
CGATCCTAGTCATGCGCTACCGCAACCTGATCGAGGGCGAAGCATCCGCCGGTTCCTAATGTACGGAGCA
GATGCTAGGGCAAATTGCCCTAGCAGGGGAAAAAGGTCGAAAAAGCTTCTTTCCTGTGGATAGCACGTAC
ATTGGGAACCCAAAGCCGTACATTGGGAACCGGAACCCGTACATTGGGAACCCAAAGCCGTACATTGGGA
ACCGGTCACACATGTAAGTGACTGATATAAAAGAGAAAAAAGGCGATTTTTCCGCCTAAAACTCTTTAAA
ACTTATTAAAACTCTTAAAACCCGCCTGGCCTGTGCATAACTGTCTGGCCAGCGCACAGCCGAAGAGCTG
CAAAAAGCGCCTACCCTTCGGTCGCTGCGCTCCCTACGCCCCGCCGCTTCGCGTCGGCCTATCGCGGCCG
CTGGCCGCTCAAAAATGGCTGGCCTACGGCCAGGCAATCTACCAGGGCGCGGACAAGCCGCGCCGTCGCC
ACTCGACCGCCGGCGCCCACATCAAGGCACCGAGCTCCCATCCCCCCAGGGGCTGCGCCCCTCGGCCGCG
AACGGCCTCACCCCAAAAATGGCAGCGCTGGCCAATTCGTGCGCGGAACCCCTATTTGTTTATTTTTCTA
AATACATTCAAATATGTATCCGCTCATGAGACAATAACCTTGATAAATGCTTCAATAATATTGAAAAAGG
AAGAGTATGGCTAAAATGAGAATATCACCGGAATTGAAAAAACTGATCGAAAAATACCGCTGCGCAAAAG
ATACGGAAGGAATGTCTCCTGCTAAGGTATATAAGCTGGTGGGAGAAAATGAAAACCTATATTTAAAAAT
GACGGACAGCCGGTATAAAGGGACCACCTATGATGTGGAACGGGAAAAGGACATGATGCTATGGCTGGAA
GGAAAGCTGCCTGTTCCAAAGGTCCTGCACTTTGAACGGCATGATGGCTGGAGCAATCTGCTCATGAGTG
AGGCCGATGGCGTCCTTTGCTCGGAAGAGTATGAAGATGAACAAAGCCCTGAAAAGATTATCGAGCTGTA
TGCGGAGTGCATCAGGCTCTTTCACTCCATCGACATATCGGATTGTCCCTATACGAATAGCTTAGACAGC
CGCTTAGCCGAATTGGATTACTTACTGAATAACGATCTGGCCGATGTGGATTGCGAAAACTGGGAAGAGG
ACACTCCATTTAAAGATCCGCGCGAGCTGTATGATTTTTTAAAGACGGAAAAGCCCGAAGAGGAACTTGT
CTTTTCCCACGGCGACCTGGGAGACAGCAACATCTTTGTGAAAGATGGCAAAGTAAGTGGCTTTATTGAT
CTTGGGAGAAGCGGCAGGGCGGACAAGTGGTATGACATTGCCTTCTGCGTCCGGTCGATCAGGGAGGATA
TCGGGGAAGAACAGTATGTCGAGCTATTTTTTGACTTACTGGGGATCAAGCCTGATTGGGAGAAAATAAA
ATATTATATTTTACTGGATGAATTGTTTTAGCTGTCAGACCAAGTTTACTCATATATACTTTAGATTGAT
TTAAAACTTCATTTTTAATTTAAAAGGATCTAGGTGAAGATCCTTTTTGATAATCTCATGACCAAAATCC
CTTAACGTGAGTTTTCGTTCCACTGAGCGTCAGACCCCGTAGAAAAGATCAAAGGATCTTCTTGAGATCC
TTTTTTTCTGCGCGTAATCTGCTGCTTGCAAACAAAAAAACCACCGCTACCAGCGGTGGTTTGTTTGCCG
GATCAAGAGCTACCAACTCTTTTTCCGAAGGTAACTGGCTTCAGCAGAGCGCAGATACCAAATACTGTCC
TTCTAGTGTAGCCGTAGTTAGGCCACCACTTCAAGAACTCTGTAGCACCGCCTACATACCTCGCTCTGCT
AATCCTGTTACCAGTGGCTGCTGCCAGTGGCGATAAGTCGTGTCTTACCGGGTTGGACTCAAGACGATAG
TTACCGGATAAGGCGCAGCGGTCGGGCTGAACGGGGGGTTCGTGCACACAGCCCAGCTTGGAGCGAACGA
CCTACACCGAACTGAGATACCTACAGCGTGAGCTATGAGAAAGCGCCACGCTTCCCGAAGGGAGAAAGGC
GGACAGGTATCCGGTAAGCGGCAGGGTCGGAACAGGAGAGCGCACGAGGGAGCTTCCAGGGGGAAACGCC
TGGTATCTTTATAGTCCTGTCGGGTTTCGCCACCTCTGACTTGAGCGTCGATTTTTGTGATGCTCGTCAG
GGGGGCGGAGCCTATGGAAAAACGCCAGCAACGCGGCCTTTTTACGGTTCCTGTGGTTGGCACATACAAA
TGGACGAACGGATAAACCTTTTCACGCCCTTTTAAATATCCGATTATTCTAATAAACGCTCTTTTCTCTT
AGGTTTACCCGCCAATATATCCTGTCAAACACTGATAGTTTAAACTCCCTCGGTCACATGTGCATCCTCG
CTC
Features (pLannotate 1.2.2; 31 found; start..end, strand, type, name):
    464..509     +  promoter       TRE3GV promoter (fragment): 3rd-generation Tet-responsive promoter that can be activated by binding of Tet-On® 3G, optimized for retroviral and lentiviral vectors
    574..738     +  CDS            luciferase (fragment): firefly luciferase; luc+; enhanced luc+ version of the luciferase gene
   1041..2530    +  CDS            luciferase (fragment): firefly luciferase; luc+; enhanced luc+ version of the luciferase gene
   2573..2747    +  polyA_signal   CaMV poly(A) signal: cauliflower mosaic virus polyadenylation signal
   2848..3193    +  promoter       CaMV 35S promoter: strong constitutive promoter from cauliflower mosaic virus
   3145..3191    +  promoter       minimal CaMV 35S promoter: minimal 35S promoter from cauliflower mosaic virus
   3267..3893    +  CDS            LVHTH_ERYLH (fragment): Experimental evidence at protein level: Swiss-Prot protein existence level 1. Has reversible, light-dependent DNA-binding activity. Upon illumination an internal FMN-protein adduct is formed which changes the protein conformation so that the previously sequestered DNA-binding domain is free to bind DNA. Binds to sequences within in its own promoter when illuminated but not when it has been incubated in the dark. From Erythrobacter litoralis (strain HTCC2594).
   3909..4161    +  terminator     NOS terminator: nopaline synthase terminator and poly(A) signal
   4265..4610    +  promoter       CaMV 35S promoter: strong constitutive promoter from cauliflower mosaic virus
   4562..4608    +  promoter       minimal CaMV 35S promoter: minimal 35S promoter from cauliflower mosaic virus
   4624..6573    +  CDS            PHYB (fragment): PHYB_ARATH - Also known as HY3 From Arabidopsis thaliana (Mouse-ear cress).
   6763..6996    +  CDS            VP16 AD: transcriptional activation domain of herpes simplex virus protein VP16 (Triezenberg et al., 1988; Cousens et al., 1989); UL48
   7033..7285    +  terminator     NOS terminator: nopaline synthase terminator and poly(A) signal
   8837..9767    +  CDS            Rluc (fragment): luciferase from the anthozoan coelenterate Renilla reniformis (sea pansy)
   9789..10041   +  terminator     NOS terminator: nopaline synthase terminator and poly(A) signal
  10145..10490   +  promoter       CaMV 35S promoter: strong constitutive promoter from cauliflower mosaic virus
  10442..10488   +  promoter       minimal CaMV 35S promoter: minimal 35S promoter from cauliflower mosaic virus
  11134..11433   +  CDS            PIF6 (fragment): PIF6_ARATH - Also known as BHLH132, EN111, PIL2. Experimental evidence at protein level: Swiss-Prot protein existence level 1. From Arabidopsis thaliana (Mouse-ear cress).
  11470..11722   +  terminator     NOS terminator: nopaline synthase terminator and poly(A) signal
  11825..12004   +  promoter       NOS promoter: nopaline synthase promoter
  12026..12820   +  CDS            NeoR/KanR: aminoglycoside phosphotransferase from Tn5; aph(3')-II (or nptII); confers resistance to neomycin, kanamycin, and G418 (Geneticin®)
  12833..13085   +  terminator     NOS terminator: nopaline synthase terminator and poly(A) signal
  13180..13204   -  misc_feature   LB T-DNA repeat: left border repeat from nopaline C58 T-DNA
  13468..14097   +  CDS            pVS1 StaA: stability protein from the Pseudomonas plasmid pVS1 (Heeb et al., 2000)
  14526..15599   +  CDS            pVS1 RepA: replication protein from the Pseudomonas plasmid pVS1 (Heeb et al., 2000)
  15665..15859   +  rep_origin     pVS1 oriV: origin of replication for the Pseudomonas plasmid pVS1 (Heeb et al., 2000)
  16065..16125   +  rep_origin     oriV (fragment): incP origin of replication
  16142..16246   +  promoter       AmpR promoter: bla
  16247..17041   +  CDS            KanR: aminoglycoside phosphotransferase; aphA-3; confers resistance to kanamycin
  17212..17800   +  rep_origin     ori: high-copy-number ColE1/pMB1/pBR322/pUC origin of replication
  17923..17947   -  misc_feature   RB T-DNA repeat: right border repeat from nopaline C58 T-DNA
