[The description below was written by a language model from this plasmid's Addgene catalogue record and pLannotate feature annotations shown in this document.]
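Description:
BM00654 is a roughly 18 kb Agrobacterium-type binary vector built on the EC50505/pL2V-1 backbone by BpiI (Golden Gate-style) assembly, carrying the complete PULSE plant optogenetic gene-expression system together with its reporters. The backbone combines a ColE1/pUC-type origin for E. coli with the pVS1 replication and stability functions (RepA, StaA, oriV) that maintain the plasmid in Agrobacterium, and a bacterial aphA-3 kanamycin resistance gene. Between the T-DNA right and left border repeats lies a plant selection cassette in which the nopaline synthase promoter and terminator drive nptII, giving kanamycin resistance in transformed plant tissue.

The T-DNA holds five further transcription units. Three are driven by the CaMV 35S promoter and end in NOS terminators. One encodes a PhyB fragment fused to the VP16 activation domain with an NLS. Another encodes the DNA-binding protein E fused to a PIF6 fragment with an NLS; the E moiety is named in the insert but not picked up in the feature table. The third encodes the blue-light-responsive bacterial DNA-binding protein EL222 fused to an NLS and the SRDX repressor motif. Red light recruits PhyB-VP16 to operator-bound E-PIF6 to activate the synthetic POpto promoter, whereas blue light drives EL222-SRDX onto the same promoter to repress it, so expression stays off in ambient white light and is induced by red light alone. POpto controls firefly luciferase, terminated by the CaMV poly(A) signal; the annotation tool only flags a short minimal-promoter-like fragment there. Firefly luciferase is annotated as two fragments, and the record does not explain the unannotated gap between them. Renilla luciferase, listed as under the Ubi10 promoter, provides a constitutive normalisation signal. The record notes that the operator repeats can be unstable during bacterial propagation.
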