Addgene plasmid #155339: BM00654
Purpose: Binary vector for expression of PULSE system (under the control of CaMV35S promoter) controlling FLuc. It constitutively expresses RLuc and a plant selection cassette.
Depositing lab: Matias Zurbriggen. Depositing organization: Heinrich-Heine-Universitaet Duesseldorf. Publication: Optogenetic control of gene expression in plants in the presence of ambient white light. Ochoa-Fernandez R, Abel NB, Wieland FG, Schlegel J, Koch LA, Miller JB, Engesser R, Giuriani G, Brandl SM, Timmer J, Weber W, Ott T, Simon R, Zurbriggen MD. Nat Methods. 2020 Jul;17(7):717-725. doi: 10.1038/s41592-020-0868-y. Epub 2020 Jun 29. PubMed 32601426.
Backbone
  Vector backbone: EC50505/pL2V-1
  Vector type: Plant Expression, Luciferase, Synthetic Biology
  Selectable markers: Kanamycin
Growth in bacteria
  Bacterial resistance: Kanamycin, 50 μg/mL
  Growth temperature: 30°C
  Growth strain: DH5alpha
  Growth instructions: The operator repetitions can be lost after bacterial propagation. It is recommended to grow the bacteria at 30°C and sequence the repeats after new DNA preparations.
  Copy number: Unknown
Gene/Insert
  Gene/Insert name: RB_KanR_Tnos-NLS-PIF6-E-P35S_Tnos-RLuc-PUbi10_Tnos-NLS-VP16-PhyB-P35S_Tnos-EL222-NLS-SRDX-P35S_T35S-FLuc-POpto_LB
  Species: Synthetic
  Cloning method: Restriction Enzyme; 5′ cloning site BpiI (destroyed during cloning); 3′ cloning site BpiI (destroyed during cloning)
  Sequencing primers: 5′ pBR322ori-F
Terms and licenses: Academic/Nonprofit Terms; Industry Terms: Not Available to Industry
How to cite: BM00654 was a gift from Matias Zurbriggen (Addgene plasmid # 155339 ; http://n2t.net/addgene:155339 ; RRID:Addgene_155339)
